Addgene plasmid #19241: HA-VHL L188V-pBabe-puro
Depositing lab: William Kaelin. Depositing organization: Dana-Farber Cancer Institute. Publication: Hypoxia-inducible factor linked to differential kidney cancer risk seen with type 2A and type 2B VHL mutations. Li L, Zhang L, Zhang X, Yan Q, Minamishima YA, Olumi AF, Mao M, Bartz S, Kaelin WG. Mol Cell Biol. 2007 Aug . 27(15):5381-92. 10.1128/MCB.00282-07 PubMed 17526729.
Backbone
  Vector backbone: HA-pBabe-puro
  Backbone size w/o insert (bp): 5202
  Vector type: Mammalian Expression, Retroviral
  Selectable markers: Puromycin
Growth in bacteria
  Bacterial resistance: Ampicillin, 100 μg/mL
  Growth temperature: 37°C
  Growth strain: DH5alpha
  Copy number: High Copy
Gene/Insert
  Gene/Insert name: von Hippel-Lindau tumor suppressor (VHL) (alt name: vHL)
  Species: H. sapiens (human)
  Insert size (bp): 652
  Mutation: changed Leucin 188 to Valin
  GenBank ID: NM_000551
  Entrez Gene: VHL (a.k.a. HRCA1, RCA1, VHL1, pVHL)
  Tag / fusion protein: HA-tag (N terminal on backbone)
  Cloning method: Restriction Enzyme; 5′ cloning site BamH I (not destroyed); 3′ cloning site EcoR I (not destroyed)
  Sequencing primers: 5′ pBabe-5'; 3′ pBabe-3'
Terms and licenses: Academic/Nonprofit Terms; Industry Terms: Not Available to Industry
How to cite: HA-VHL L188V-pBabe-puro was a gift from William Kaelin (Addgene plasmid # 19241 ; http://n2t.net/addgene:19241 ; RRID:Addgene_19241)
