[The description below was written by a language model from this plasmid's Addgene catalogue record and pLannotate feature annotations shown in this document.]
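Description:
HA-VHL L188V-pBabe-puro is a Moloney murine leukemia virus-based retroviral expression vector built on an HA-tagged version of the pBabe-puro backbone. It carries the human von Hippel-Lindau tumor suppressor (VHL) coding sequence with leucine 188 changed to valine. The roughly 650 bp insert was cloned between BamHI and EcoRI sites, both retained, so that it is fused in frame to an N-terminal HA epitope supplied by the backbone. The full construct is about 5.85 kb. In bacteria it is maintained at high copy through a ColE1/pUC-type origin and selected with ampicillin via the β-lactamase gene and its native promoter.

The retroviral cassette is flanked by MMLV long terminal repeats. Downstream of the 5′ LTR lie a packaging signal (Ψ) and a truncated gag segment lacking its start codon, which together promote efficient encapsidation of the genomic RNA when the plasmid is introduced into a packaging cell line supplying the viral proteins in trans. No separate promoter is annotated upstream of the insert, consistent with the usual pBabe design in which the 5′ LTR drives the gene of interest. An internal SV40 enhancer/early promoter drives puromycin N-acetyltransferase, allowing selection of stably transduced mammalian cells. The short lacI and additional truncated LTR fragments annotated in the backbone appear to be cloning remnants.

VHL is the substrate-recognition subunit of an E3 ubiquitin ligase complex that targets hydroxylated hypoxia-inducible factor for degradation. The associated publication concerns HIF regulation by disease-associated VHL mutations and kidney cancer risk, so the construct is suited to stably expressing this HA-tagged point mutant in mammalian cells and comparing its function with other VHL variants.
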