Features (pLannotate 1.2.2; 12 found; start..end, strand, type, name):
      8..477     +  LTR            LTR: long terminal repeat from Moloney murine leukemia virus
    601..875     +  misc_feature   MESV Ψ (fragment): packaging signal of murine embryonic stem cell virus
    934..1350    +  CDS            gag (truncated): truncated Moloney murine leukemia virus (MMLV) gag gene lacking the start codon
   1424..2062    +  CDS            VHL (sequence partly withheld): VHL_HUMAN - Experimental evidence at protein level: Swiss-Prot protein existence level 1. Involved in the ubiquitination and subsequent proteasomal degradation via the von Hippel-Lindau ubiquitination complex. Seems to act as a target recruitment subunit in the E3 ubiquitin ligase complex and recruits hydroxylated hypoxia-inducible factor (HIF) under normoxic conditions. Involved in transcriptional repression through interaction with HIF1A, HIF1AN and histone deacetylases. Ubiquitinates, in an oxygen-responsive manner, ADRB2. From Homo sapiens (Human).
   2098..2427    +  promoter       SV40 promoter: SV40 enhancer and early promoter
   2437..3036    +  CDS            PuroR: puromycin N-acetyltransferase; pac from Streptomyces; confers resistance to puromycin
   3135..3728    +  LTR            LTR: long terminal repeat from Moloney murine leukemia virus
   3737..3783    +  LTR            5' LTR (truncated) (fragment): truncated long terminal repeat from Moloney murine sarcoma virus
   3866..3914    -  CDS            lacI (fragment): lac repressor; lacI; The lac repressor binds to the lac operator to inhibit transcription in E. coli. This inhibition can be relieved by adding lactose or isopropyl-β-D-thiogalactopyranoside (IPTG).
   4100..4688    -  rep_origin     ori: high-copy-number ColE1/pMB1/pBR322/pUC origin of replication
   4866..5726    -  CDS            AmpR: β-lactamase; bla; confers resistance to ampicillin, carbenicillin, and related antibiotics
   5727..5831    -  promoter       AmpR promoter: bla
>Addgene plasmid #19241 | HA-VHL L188V-pBabe-puro | depositor full sequence | sequence record 8959 | Author sequence
CTGCAGCCTGAATATGGGCCAAACAGGATATCTGTGGTAAGCAGTTCCTGCCCCGGCTCAGGGCCAAGAA
CAGATGGAACAGCTGAATATGGGCCAAACAGGATATCTGTGGTAAGCAGTTCCTGCCCCGGCTCAGGGCC
AAGAACAGATGGTCCCCAGATGCGGTCCAGCCCTCAGCAGTTTCTAGAGAACCATCAGATGTTTCCAGGG
TGCCCCAAGGACCTGAAATGACCCTGTGCCTTATTTGAACTAACCAATCAGTTCGCTTCTCGCTTCTGTT
CGCGCGCTTCTGCTCCCCGAGCTCAATAAAAGAGCCCACAACCCCTCACTCGGGGCGCCAGTCCTCCGAT
TGACTGAGTCGCCCGGGTACCCGTGTATCCAATAAACCCTCTTGCAGTTGCATCCGACTTGTGGTCTCGC
TGTTCCTTGGGAGGGTCTCCTCTGAGTGATTGACTACCCGTCAGCGGGGGTCTTTCATTTGGGGGCTCGT
CCGGGATCGGGAGACCCCTGCCCAGGGACCACCGACCCACCACCGGGAGGTAAGCTGGCCAGCAACTTAT
CTGTGTCTGTCCGATTGTCTAGTGTCTATGACTGATTTTATGCGCCTGCGTCGGTACTAGTTAGCTAACT
AGCTCTGTATCTGGCGGACCCGTGGTGGAACTGACGAGTTCTGAACACCCGGCCGCAACCCTGGGAGACG
TCCCAGGGACTTTGGGGGCCGTTTTTGTGGCCCGACCTGAGGAAGGGAGTCGATGTGGAATCCGACCCCG
TCAGGATATGTGGTTCTGGTAGGAGACGAGAACCTAAAACAGTTCCCGCCTCCGTCTGAATTTTTGCTTT
CGGTTTGGAACCGAAGCCGCGCGTCTTGTCTGCTGCAGCATCGTTCTGTGTTGTCTCTGTCTGACTGTGT
TTCTGTATTTGTCTGAAAATTAGGGCCAGACTGTTACCACTCCCTTAAGTTTGACCTTAGATCACTGGAA
AGATGTCGAGCGGCTCGCTCACAACCAGTCGGTAGATGTCAAGAAGAGACGTTGGGTTACCTTCTGCTCT
GCAGAATGGCCAACCTTTAACGTCGGATGGCCGCGAGACGGCACCTTTAACCGAGACCTCATCACCCAGG
TTAAGATCAAGGTCTTTTCACCTGGCCCGCATGGACACCCAGACCAGGTCCCCTACATCGTGACCTGGGA
AGCCTTGGCTTTTGACCCCCCTCCCTGGGTCAAGCCCTTTGTACACCCTAAGCCTCCGCCTCCTCTTCTT
CCATCCGCGCCGTCTCTCCCCCTTGAACCTCCTCTTTCGACCCCGCCTCAATCCTCCCTTTATCCAGCCC
TCACTCCTTCTCTAGGCGCCGGCCATCGAGACTAAGCTTACCATGGCCTACCCCTACGACGTGCCCGACT
ACGCCTCCCTCGGATCCGCCACCATGCCCCGGAGGGCGGAGAACTGGGACGAGGCCGAGGTAGGCGCGGA
GGAGGCAGGCGTCGAAGAGTACGGCCCTGAAGAAGACGGCGGGGAGGAGTCGGGCGCCGAGGAGTCCGGC
CCGGAAGAGTCCGGCCCGGAGGAACTGGGCGCCGAGGAGGAGATGGAGGCCGGGCGGCCGCGGCCC
[423 nt withheld, positions 1607-2029]
CAGGAGCGCATTGCACATCAACGGATGGGAGATTGAATTCGCCAGCACAGTGGTCGACCCTGTGGAATGT
GTGTCAGTTAGGGTGTGGAAAGTCCCCAGGCTCCCCAGCAGGCAGAAGTATGCAAAGCATGCATCTCAAT
TAGTCAGCAACCAGGTGTGGAAAGTCCCCAGGCTCCCCAGCAGGCAGAAGTATGCAAAGCATGCATCTCA
ATTAGTCAGCAACCATAGTCCCGCCCCTAACTCCGCCCATCCCGCCCCTAACTCCGCCCAGTTCCGCCCA
TTCTCCGCCCCATGGCTGACTAATTTTTTTTATTTATGCAGAGGCCGAGGCCGCCTCGGCCTCTGAGCTA
TTCCAGAAGTAGTGAGGAGGCTTTTTTGGAGGCCTAGGCTTTTGCAAAAAGCTTACCATGACCGAGTACA
AGCCCACGGTGCGCCTCGCCACCCGCGACGACGTCCCCAGGGCCGTACGCACCCTCGCCGCCGCGTTCGC
CGACTACCCCGCCACGCGCCACACCGTCGATCCGGACCGCCACATCGAGCGGGTCACCGAGCTGCAAGAA
CTCTTCCTCACGCGCGTCGGGCTCGACATCGGCAAGGTGTGGGTCGCGGACGACGGCGCCGCGGTGGCGG
TCTGGACCACGCCGGAGAGCGTCGAAGCGGGGGCGGTGTTCGCCGAGATCGGCCCGCGCATGGCCGAGTT
GAGCGGTTCCCGGCTGGCCGCGCAGCAACAGATGGAAGGCCTCCTGGCGCCGCACCGGCCCAAGGAGCCC
GCGTGGTTCCTGGCCACCGTCGGCGTCTCGCCCGACCACCAGGGCAAGGGTCTGGGCAGCGCCGTCGTGC
TCCCCGGAGTGGAGGCGGCCGAGCGCGCCGGGGTGCCCGCCTTCCTGGAGACCTCCGCGCCCCGCAACCT
CCCCTTCTACGAGCGGCTCGGCTTCACCGTCACCGCCGACGTCGAGTGCCCGAAGGACCGCGCGACCTGG
TGCATGACCCGCAAGCCCGGTGCCTGACGCCCGCCCCACGACCCGCAGCGCCCGACCGAAAGGAGCGCAC
GACCCCATGCATCGATAAAATAAAAGATTTTATTTAGTCTCCAGAAAAAGGGGGGAATGAAAGACCCCAC
CTGTAGGTTTGGCAAGCTAGCTTAAGTAACGCCATTTTGCAAGGCATGGAAAAATACATAACTGAGAATA
GAGAAGTTCAGATCAAGGTCAGGAACAGATGGAACAGCTGAATATGGGCCAAACAGGATATCTGTGGTAA
GCAGTTCCTGCCCCGGCTCAGGGCCAAGAACAGATGGAACAGCTGAATATGGGCCAAACAGGATATCTGT
GGTAAGCAGTTCCTGCCCCGGCTCAGGGCCAAGAACAGATGGTCCCCAGATGCGGTCCAGCCCTCAGCAG
TTTCTAGAGAACCATCAGATGTTTCCAGGGTGCCCCAAGGACCTGAAATGACCCTGTGCCTTATTTGAAC
TAACCAATCAGTTCGCTTCTCGCTTCTGTTCGCGCGCTTCTGCTCCCCGAGCTCAATAAAAGAGCCCACA
ACCCCTCACTCGGGGCGCCAGTCCTCCGATTGACTGAGTCGCCCGGGTACCCGTGTATCCAATAAACCCT
CTTGCAGTTGCATCCGACTTGTGGTCTCGCTGTTCCTTGGGAGGGTCTCCTCTGAGTGATTGACTACCCG
TCAGCGGGGGTCTTTCATTTCCGACTTGTGGTCTCGCTGCCTTGGGAGGGTCTCCTCTGAGTGATTGACT
ACCCGTCAGCGGGGGTCTTCACATGCAGCATGTATCAAAATTAATTTGGTTTTTTTTCTTAAGTATTTAC
ATTAAATGGCCATAGTTGCATTAATGAATCGGCCAACGCGCGGGGAGAGGCGGTTTGCGTATTGGCGCTC
TTCCGCTTCCTCGCTCACTGACTCGCTGCGCTCGGTCGTTCGGCTGCGGCGAGCGGTATCAGCTCACTCA
AAGGCGGTAATACGGTTATCCACAGAATCAGGGGATAACGCAGGAAAGAACATGTGAGCAAAAGGCCAGC
AAAAGGCCAGGAACCGTAAAAAGGCCGCGTTGCTGGCGTTTTTCCATAGGCTCCGCCCCCCTGACGAGCA
TCACAAAAATCGACGCTCAAGTCAGAGGTGGCGAAACCCGACAGGACTATAAAGATACCAGGCGTTTCCC
CCTGGAAGCTCCCTCGTGCGCTCTCCTGTTCCGACCCTGCCGCTTACCGGATACCTGTCCGCCTTTCTCC
CTTCGGGAAGCGTGGCGCTTTCTCATAGCTCACGCTGTAGGTATCTCAGTTCGGTGTAGGTCGTTCGCTC
CAAGCTGGGCTGTGTGCACGAACCCCCCGTTCAGCCCGACCGCTGCGCCTTATCCGGTAACTATCGTCTT
GAGTCCAACCCGGTAAGACACGACTTATCGCCACTGGCAGCAGCCACTGGTAACAGGATTAGCAGAGCGA
GGTATGTAGGCGGTGCTACAGAGTTCTTGAAGTGGTGGCCTAACTACGGCTACACTAGAAGGACAGTATT
TGGTATCTGCGCTCTGCTGAAGCCAGTTACCTTCGGAAAAAGAGTTGGTAGCTCTTGATCCGGCAAACAA
ACCACCGCTGGTAGCGGTGGTTTTTTTGTTTGCAAGCAGCAGATTACGCGCAGAAAAAAAGGATCTCAAG
AAGATCCTTTGATCTTTTCTACGGGGTCTGACGCTCAGTGGAACGAAAACTCACGTTAAGGGATTTTGGT
CATGAGATTATCAAAAAGGATCTTCACCTAGATCCTTTTAAATTAAAAATGAAGTTTGCGGCCGCAAATC
AATCTAAAGTATATATGAGTAAACTTGGTCTGACAGTTACCAATGCTTAATCAGTGAGGCACCTATCTCA
GCGATCTGTCTATTTCGTTCATCCATAGTTGCCTGACTCCCCGTCGTGTAGATAACTACGATACGGGAGG
GCTTACCATCTGGCCCCAGTGCTGCAATGATACCGCGAGACCCACGCTCACCGGCTCCAGATTTATCAGC
AATAAACCAGCCAGCCGGAAGGGCCGAGCGCAGAAGTGGTCCTGCAACTTTATCCGCCTCCATCCAGTCT
ATTAATTGTTGCCGGGAAGCTAGAGTAAGTAGTTCGCCAGTTAATAGTTTGCGCAACGTTGTTGCCATTG
CTACAGGCATCGTGGTGTCACGCTCGTCGTTTGGTATGGCTTCATTCAGCTCCGGTTCCCAACGATCAAG
GCGAGTTACATGATCCCCCATGTTGTGCAAAAAAGCGGTTAGCTCCTTCGGTCCTCCGATCGTTGTCAGA
AGTAAGTTGGCCGCAGTGTTATCACTCATGGTTATGGCAGCACTGCATAATTCTCTTACTGTCATGCCAT
CCGTAAGATGCTTTTCTGTGACTGGTGAGTACTCAACCAAGTCATTCTGAGAATAGTGTATGCGGCGACC
GAGTTGCTCTTGCCCGGCGTCAACACGGGATAATACCGCGCCACATAGCAGAACTTTAAAAGTGCTCATC
ATTGGAAAACGTTCTTCGGGGCGAAAACTCTCAAGGATCTTACCGCTGTTGAGATCCAGTTCGATGTAAC
CCACTCGTGCACCCAACTGATCTTCAGCATCTTTTACTTTCACCAGCGTTTCTGGGTGAGCAAAAACAGG
AAGGCAAAATGCCGCAAAAAAGGGAATAAGGGCGACACGGAAATGTTGAATACTCATACTCTTCCTTTTT
CAATATTATTGAAGCATTTATCAGGGTTATTGTCTCATGAGCGGATACATATTTGAATGTATTTAGAAAA
ATAAACAAATAGGGGTTCCGCGCACATTTCCCCGAAAAGTGCCAC
