>Addgene plasmid #19241 | HA-VHL L188V-pBabe-puro | addgene partial sequence | sequence record 25170 | 19241 with pBabe-5
TAAGCTTACCNTGGCCTACCCCTACGACGTGCCCGACTACGCCTCCCTCGGATCCGCCACCATGCCCCGG
AGGGCGGAGAACTGGGACGAGGCCGAGGTAGGCGCGGAGGAGGCAGGCGTCGAAGAGTACGGCCCTGAAG
AAGACGGCGGGGAGGAGTCGGGCGCCGAGGAGTCCGGCCCGGAAGAGTCCGGCCCGGAGGAACTGGGCGC
CGAGGAGGAGATGGAGGCCGGGCGGCCGCGGCCC
[378 nt withheld, positions 245-622]
GTGGAAGACCACCCAAATGTGCAGAAAGACCTGGAGCGGCTGACACAGGAGCGCATTGCACATCAACGGA
TGGGAGATTGAATTCGATATCTCGAGTAATTCGCCAGCACAGNGGNCGACCCTGTGGAATGTGTGTCAGT
T
